Addgene plasmid #157374: pD649-HAsp-ROR1-COMP5AP-AviTag-9xHis
Purpose: Mammalian expression of cell-surface protein extracellular domain fused to COMP5AP-AviTag-9xHis. Protein is secreted from cells.
Depositing lab: Chris Garcia. Depositing organization: Stanford University. Publication: A Human IgSF Cell-Surface Interactome Reveals a Complex Network of Protein-Protein Interactions. Wojtowicz WM, Vielmetter J, Fernandes RA, Siepe DH, Eastman CL, Chisholm GB, Cox S, Klock H, Anderson PW, Rue SM, Miller JJ, Glaser SM, Bragstad ML, Vance J, Lam AW, Lesley SA, Zinn K, Garcia KC. Cell. 2020 Aug 20;182(4):1027-1043.e17. doi: 10.1016/j.cell.2020.07.025. PubMed 32822567.
Backbone
  Vector backbone: pD649
  Backbone size w/o insert (bp): 7153
  Vector type: Mammalian Expression
Growth in bacteria
  Bacterial resistance: Ampicillin, 100 μg/mL
  Growth temperature: 37°C
  Growth strain: DH5alpha
  Copy number: High Copy
Gene/Insert
  Gene/Insert name: ROR1
  Species: H. sapiens (human)
  Insert size (bp): 1131
  Entrez Gene: ROR1 (a.k.a. NTRKR1, dJ537F10.1)
  Promoter: CMV/SP6
  Tag / fusion protein: COMP5AP-AviTag-9xHis (C terminal on backbone)
  Cloning method: Restriction Enzyme; 5′ cloning site GCGGCCGC (not destroyed); 3′ cloning site GGCGCGCC (not destroyed)
  Sequencing primers: 5′ ATTTAGGTGACACTATAG; 3′ CGTCGCACTCCATCACGGTG
Resource information
  A portion of this plasmid was derived from a plasmid made by: synthesis by ThermoFisher
Terms and licenses: Academic/Nonprofit Terms; Industry Terms: Not Available to Industry
Depositor comments: Some plasmids in this collection may have an IS4-like element ISVsa5 family transposase upstream of the CMV promoter.
How to cite: pD649-HAsp-ROR1-COMP5AP-AviTag-9xHis was a gift from Chris Garcia (Addgene plasmid # 157374 ; http://n2t.net/addgene:157374 ; RRID:Addgene_157374)
