[The description below was written by a language model from this plasmid's Addgene catalogue record and pLannotate feature annotations shown in this document.]
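Description:
pD649-HAsp-ROR1-COMP5AP-AviTag-9xHis is a mammalian expression plasmid of about 8.3 kb, built on the pD649 backbone, for producing a secreted, multimerised form of the human ROR1 extracellular domain. It is propagated in E. coli at high copy from a ColE1/pUC-type origin under ampicillin selection (AmpR, β-lactamase). The annotation also shows small remnants of other elements (KanR, lacZα, an rrnB terminator and f1 ori fragments) that appear to be backbone vestiges. A separate mammalian cassette places a puromycin N-acetyltransferase coding sequence behind SV40 early and bacterial EM7 promoters. This is followed by a short ble-like fragment and an SV40 poly(A) signal, so puromycin selection of transfected cells should be possible, although the record does not describe such use.

The expression unit is driven by the CMV enhancer/promoter with a fragment of CMV intron A. An SP6 promoter lies just upstream of the coding region and could support in vitro transcription. The open reading frame begins with a leader sequence: the plasmid name indicates an HA signal peptide, whereas the automated annotation matched a fragment of an immunoglobulin heavy chain signal sequence. Next comes the roughly 1.1 kb ROR1 ectodomain fragment, cloned between retained NotI and AscI sites. It is fused at its C terminus to the coiled-coil region of rat cartilage oligomeric matrix protein, which drives pentamerisation, and then to human placental alkaline phosphatase as an enzymatic reporter. An AviTag for site-specific biotinylation and a polyhistidine tag for affinity purification follow (9xHis by name, annotated as 8xHis), and the unit ends at a bGH poly(A) signal. The construct belongs to a collection made for mapping extracellular protein–protein interactions among human cell-surface proteins, where a high-avidity, AP-tagged ectodomain would be expected to help detect weak binding. The depositor notes that some plasmids in the collection may carry an IS4-like transposase insertion upstream of the CMV promoter, but none is annotated here.
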