Features (pLannotate 1.2.2; 24 found; start..end, strand, type, name):
    119..143     -  CDS            KanR (fragment): aminoglycoside phosphotransferase; aph(3')-Ia; confers resistance to kanamycin
    254..842     +  rep_origin     ori: high-copy-number ColE1/pMB1/pBR322/pUC origin of replication
   1067..1084    +  terminator     rrnB T2 terminator (fragment): transcription terminator T2 from the E. coli rrnB gene
   1109..1128    -  CDS            lacZα (fragment): LacZα fragment of β-galactosidase; lacZ fragment
   1584..1600    +  protein_bind   lac operator: The lac repressor binds to the lac operator to inhibit transcription in E. coli. This inhibition can be relieved by adding lactose or isopropyl-β-D-thiogalactopyranoside (IPTG). lac repressor encoded by lacI
   1843..2146    +  enhancer       CMV enhancer: human cytomegalovirus immediate early enhancer
   2147..2350    +  promoter       CMV promoter: human cytomegalovirus (CMV) immediate early promoter
   2486..2529    +  intron         CMV intron (fragment): modified intron A from human cytomegalovirus
   2581..2599    +  promoter       SP6 promoter: promoter for bacteriophage SP6 RNA polymerase
   2603..2640    +  CDS            IgH signal sequence (fragment): signal sequence from the mouse immunoglobulin heavy chain variable region
   2740..3879    +  CDS            ROR1 (fragment): ROR1_HUMAN - Also known as NTRKR1. Experimental evidence at protein level: Swiss-Prot protein existence level 1. Has very low kinase activity in vitro and is unlikely to function as a tyrosine kinase in vivo (PubMed:25029443). Receptor for ligand WNT5A which activate downstream NFkB signaling pathway and may result in the inhibition of WNT3A-mediated signaling (PubMed:25029443, PubMed:27162350). In inner ear, crucial for spiral ganglion neurons to innervate auditory hair cells (PubMed:27162350). From Homo sapiens (Human).
   3976..4155    +  CDS            Comp (fragment): COMP_RAT - Experimental evidence at protein level: Swiss-Prot protein existence level 1. May play a role in the structural integrity of cartilage via its interaction with other extracellular matrix proteins such as the collagens and fibronectin. Can mediate the interaction of chondrocytes with the cartilage extracellular matrix through interaction with cell surface integrin receptors. Could play a role in the pathogenesis of osteoarthritis. Potent suppressor of apoptosis in both primary chondrocytes and transformed cells. Suppresses apoptosis by blocking the activation of caspase-3 and by indu
   4143..5595    +  CDS            SEAP (fragment): secreted alkaline phosphatase from human placenta The natural enzyme has a C-terminal transmembrane sequence that is replaced by a GPI anchor.
   5620..5661    +  CDS            AviTag™ (fragment): peptide tag that allows for enzymatic biotinylation
   5665..5688    +  CDS            8xHis: 8xHis affinity tag
   5834..5945    +  polyA_signal   bGH poly(A) signal: bovine growth hormone polyadenylation signal
   5946..6054    +  rep_origin     f1 ori (fragment): f1 bacteriophage origin of replication; arrow indicates direction of (+) strand synthesis
   6068..6397    +  promoter       SV40 promoter: SV40 enhancer and early promoter
   6445..6492    +  promoter       EM7 promoter: synthetic bacterial promoter&nbsp
   6511..7110    +  CDS            PuroR (fragment): puromycin N-acetyltransferase; pac from Streptomyces; confers resistance to puromycin
   7120..7245    +  CDS            ble (fragment): BLE_KLEPN - Experimental evidence at protein level: Swiss-Prot protein existence level 1. Binding protein with a strong affinity to the bleomycin family of antibiotics. Binds to CL990; an antimitotic-antibiotic compound. From Klebsiella pneumoniae.
   7240..7361    +  polyA_signal   SV40 poly(A) signal: SV40 polyadenylation signal
   7414..8274    -  CDS            AmpR: β-lactamase; bla; confers resistance to ampicillin, carbenicillin, and related antibiotics
   8277..89      -  promoter       AmpR promoter (fragment) (across the origin): bla
>Addgene plasmid #157374 | pD649-HAsp-ROR1-COMP5AP-AviTag-9xHis | depositor full sequence | sequence record 303857 | Full Sequence
TTTCAATATTATTGAAGCATTTATCAGGGTTATTGTCTCATGAGCGGATACATATTTGAATGTATTTAGA
AAAATAAACAAATAGGGGTCAGTGTTACAACCAATTAACCAATTCTGAACATTATCGCGAGCCCATTTAT
ACCTGAATATGGCTCATAACACCCCTTGCTCATGACCAAAATCCCTTAACGTGAGTTACGCGCGCGTCGT
TCCACTGAGCGTCAGACCCCGTAGAAAAGATCAAAGGATCTTCTTGAGATCCTTTTTTTCTGCGCGTAAT
CTGCTGCTTGCAAACAAAAAAACCACCGCTACCAGCGGTGGTTTGTTTGCCGGATCAAGAGCTACCAACT
CTTTTTCCGAAGGTAACTGGCTTCAGCAGAGCGCAGATACCAAATACTGTTCTTCTAGTGTAGCCGTAGT
TAGCCCACCACTTCAAGAACTCTGTAGCACCGCCTACATACCTCGCTCTGCTAATCCTGTTACCAGTGGC
TGCTGCCAGTGGCGATAAGTCGTGTCTTACCGGGTTGGACTCAAGACGATAGTTACCGGATAAGGCGCAG
CGGTCGGGCTGAACGGGGGGTTCGTGCACACAGCCCAGCTTGGAGCGAACGACCTACACCGAACTGAGAT
ACCTACAGCGTGAGCTATGAGAAAGCGCCACGCTTCCCGAAGGGAGAAAGGCGGACAGGTATCCGGTAAG
CGGCAGGGTCGGAACAGGAGAGCGCACGAGGGAGCTTCCAGGGGGAAACGCCTGGTATCTTTATAGTCCT
GTCGGGTTTCGCCACCTCTGACTTGAGCGTCGATTTTTGTGATGCTCGTCAGGGGGGCGGAGCCTATGGA
AAAACGCCAGCAACGCGGCCTTTTTACGGTTCCTGGCCTTTTGCTGGCCTTTTGCTCACATGTTCTTTCC
TGCGTTATCCCCTGATTCTGTGGATAACCGTATTACCGCCTTTGAGTGAGCTGATACCGCTCGCCGCAGC
CGAACGACCGAGCGCAGCGAGTCAGTGAGCGAGGAAGCGGAAGGCGAGAGTAGGGAACTGCCAGGCATCA
AACTAAGCAGAAGGCCCCTGACGGATGGCCTTTTTGCGTTTCTACAAACTCTTTCTGTGTTGTAAAACGA
CGGCCAGTCTTAAGCTCGGGCCCCCTGGGCGGTTCTGATAACGAGTAATCGTTAATCCGCAAATAACGTA
AAAACCCGCTTCGGCGGGTTTTTTTATGGGGGGAGTTTAGGGAAAGAGCATTTGTCAGAATATTTAAGGG
CGCCTGTCACTTTGCTTGATATATGAGAATTATTTAACCTTATAAATGAGAAAAAAGCAACGCACTTTAA
ATAAGATACGTTGCTTTTTCGATTGATGAACACCTATAATTAAACTATTCATCTATTATTTATGATTTTT
TGTATATACAATATTTCTAGTTTGTTAAAGAGAATTAAGAAAATAAATCTCGAAAATAATAAAGGGAAAA
TCAGTTTTTGATATCAAAATTATACATGTCAACGATAATACAAAATATAATACAAACTATAAGATGTTAT
CAGTATTTATTATCATTTAGAATAAATTTTGTGTCGCCCTTAATTGTGAGCGGATAACAATTACGAGCTT
CATGCACAGTGGCGTTGACTCAATATTGGCCATTAGCCATATTATTCATTGGTTATATAGCATAAATCAA
TATTGGCTATTGGCCATTGCATACGTTGTATCTATATCATAATATGTACATTTATATTGGCTCATGTCCA
ATATGACCGCCATGTTGGCATTGATTATTGACTAGTTATTAATAGTAATCAATTACGGGGTCATTAGTTC
ATAGCCCATATATGGAGTTCCGCGTTACATAACTTACGGTAAATGGCCCGCCTGGCTGACCGCCCAACGA
CCCCCGCCCATTGACGTCAATAATGACGTATGTTCCCATAGTAACGCCAATAGGGACTTTCCATTGACGT
CAATGGGTGGAGTATTTACGGTAAACTGCCCACTTGGCAGTACATCAAGTGTATCATATGCCAAGTACGC
CCCCTATTGACGTCAATGACGGTAAATGGCCCGCCTGGCATTATGCCCAGTACATGACCTTATGGGACTT
TCCTACTTGGCAGTACATCTACGTATTAGTCATCGCTATTACCATGGTGATGCGGTTTTGGCAGTACATC
AATGGGCGTGGATAGCGGTTTGACTCACGGGGATTTCCAAGTCTCCACCCCATTGACGTCAATGGGAGTT
TGTTTTGGCACCAAAATCAACGGGACTTTCCAAAATGTCGTAACAACTCCGCCCCATTGACGCAAATGGG
CGGTAGGCGTGTACGGTGGGAGGTCTATATAAGCAGAGCTCGTTTAGTGAACCGTCAGATCGCCTGGAGA
CGCCATCCACGCTGTTTTGACCTCCATAGAAGACACCGGGACCGATCCAGCCTCCGCGGCCGGGAACGGT
GCATTGGAACGCGGATTCCCCGTGCCAAGAGTGACGTAAGTACCGCCTATAGAGTCTATAGGCCCACCCC
CTTGGCTTCGTTAGAACGCGGCTACAATTAATACATAACCTTATGTATCATACACATACGATTTAGGTGA
CACTATAGAATAACATCCACTTTGCCTTTCTCTCCACAGGTGTCCACTCCCAGGTCCAACTGCACCTCGG
TTCTATCGAAAACGCGCCTGCTAGCGCCACCATGAAGACCATCATTGCCCTGAGCTACATCTTCTGCCTG
GTGTTCGCTGCGGCCGCCCAAGAAACAGAGCTGTCTGTGTCTGCCGAGCTGGTGCCTACCAGCAGCTGGA
ATATCAGCAGCGAGCTGAACAAGGACAGCTACCTGACACTGGACGAGCCCATGAACAACATCACCACCAG
CCTGGGACAGACCGCCGAGCTGCACTGTAAAGTGTCCGGCAATCCTCCTCCTACCATCCGGTGGTTCAAG
AACGATGCCCCTGTGGTGCAAGAGCCCAGACGGCTGAGCTTCAGAAGCACCATCTACGGCAGCAGACTGC
GGATCAGAAACCTGGACACCACCGACACCGGCTACTTCCAGTGTGTGGCCACCAACGGCAAAGAAGTGGT
GTCTAGCACCGGCGTGCTGTTCGTGAAGTTTGGCCCTCCTCCAACCGCCTCTCCTGGCTACTCTGACGAG
TACGAAGAGGACGGCTTCTGCCAGCCTTACCGGGGAATTGCCTGCGCCAGATTCATCGGCAACCGGACCG
TGTACATGGAAAGCCTGCACATGCAGGGCGAGATCGAGAACCAGATCACCGCCGCCTTTACCATGATCGG
CACAAGCAGCCACCTGAGCGACAAGTGCAGCCAGTTCGCCATTCCTAGCCTGTGCCACTACGCCTTTCCA
TACTGCGACGAGACAAGCAGCGTGCCCAAGCCTAGAGATCTGTGCAGAGATGAGTGCGAGATCCTGGAAA
ACGTGCTGTGCCAGACCGAGTACATCTTCGCCCGCAGCAACCCCATGATCCTGATGAGACTGAAGCTGCC
CAACTGCGAGGACCTGCCTCAGCCTGAATCTCCTGAAGCCGCCAATTGCATCCGGATCGGCATCCCTATG
GCCGATCCTATCAACAAGAACCACAAGTGCTACAACAGCACAGGCGTGGACTACAGAGGCACCGTGTCCG
TGACAAAGTCCGGCAGACAGTGCCAGCCATGGAACAGCCAGTATCCTCACACACACACCTTCACAGCCCT
GCGGTTCCCTGAGCTGAATGGCGGCCACAGCTACTGCAGAAACCCCGGCAATCAGAAAGAGGCCCCTTGG
TGCTTCACCCTGGACGAGAACTTCAAGAGCGACCTGTGCGACATCCCCGCCTGCGATAGCAAGGACTCCA
AAGAAAAGAACAAGATGGAAATCCTGTATGGCGCGCCGGAAGATCAAGTTGATCCAAGATTGATTGATGG
CAAGGGCGGATCTCTGGAGGTGCTGTTCCAGGGACCAGGCGGAAGCGGCAATCCCGGCGGCGATCTGGCC
CCCCAGATGCTGCGCGAGCTGCAGGAGACCAATGCCGCCCTGCAGGACGTGCGCGAGCTGCTGCGCCACC
GCGTGAAGGAGATCACCTTCCTGAAGAACACCGTGATGGAGTGCGACGCCTGCGGTATGCAGCCCTCTAG
AGGCTCCGGCTCCATCATCCCAGTTGAGGAGGAGAACCCGGACTTCTGGAACCGCGAGGCAGCCGAGGCC
CTGGGTGCCGCCAAGAAGCTGCAGCCTGCACAGACAGCCGCCAAGAACCTCATCATCTTCCTGGGCGATG
GGATGGGGGTGTCTACGGTGACAGCTGCCAGGATCCTAAAAGGGCAGAAGAAGGACAAACTGGGGCCTGA
GATACCCCTGGCCATGGACCGCTTCCCATATGTGGCTCTGTCCAAGACATACAATGTAGACAAACATGTG
CCAGACAGTGGAGCCACAGCCACGGCCTACCTGTGCGGGGTCAAGGGCAACTTCCAGACCATTGGCTTGA
GTGCAGCCGCCCGCTTTAACCAGTGCAACACGACACGCGGCAACGAGGTCATCTCCGTGATGAATCGGGC
CAAGAAAGCAGGGAAGTCAGTGGGAGTGGTAACCACCACACGAGTGCAGCACGCCTCGCCAGCCGGCACC
TACGCCCACACGGTGAACCGCAACTGGTACTCGGACGCCGACGTGCCTGCCTCGGCCCGCCAGGAGGGGT
GCCAGGACATCGCTACGCAGCTCATCTCCAACATGGACATTGACGTGATCCTAGGTGGAGGCCGAAAGTA
CATGTTTCGCATGGGAACCCCAGACCCTGAGTACCCAGATGACTACAGCCAAGGTGGGACCAGGCTGGAC
GGGAAGAATCTGGTGCAGGAATGGCTGGCGAAGCGCCAGGGTGCCCGGTATGTGTGGAACCGCACTGAGC
TCATGCAGGCTTCCCTGGACCCGTCTGTGACCCATCTCATGGGTCTCTTTGAGCCTGGAGACATGAAATA
CGAGATCCACCGAGACTCCACACTGGACCCCTCCCTGATGGAGATGACAGAGGCTGCCCTGCGCCTGCTG
AGCAGGAACCCCCGCGGCTTCTTCCTCTTCGTGGAGGGTGGTCGCATCGACCATGGTCATCATGAAAGCA
GGGCTTACCGGGCACTGACTGAGACGATCATGTTCGACGACGCCATTGAGAGGGCGGGCCAGCTCACCAG
CGAGGAGGACACGCTGAGCCTCGTCACTGCCGACCACTCCCACGTCTTCTCCTTCGGAGGCTACCCCCTG
CGAGGGAGCTCCATCTTCGGGCTGGCCCCTGGCAAGGCCCGGGACAGGAAGGCCTACACGGTCCTCCTAT
ACGGAAACGGTCCAGGCTATGTGCTCAAGGACGGCGCCCGGCCGGATGTTACCGAGAGCGAGAGCGGGAG
CCCCGAGTATCGGCAGCAGTCAGCAGTGCCCCTGGACGAAGAGACCCACGCAGGCGAGGACGTGGCGGTG
TTCGCGCGCGGCCCGCAGGCGCACCTGGTTCACGGCGTGCAGGAGCAGACCTTCATAGCGCACGTCATGG
CCTTCGCCGCCTGCCTGGAGCCCTACACCGCCTGCGACCTGGCGCCCCCCGCCGGCACCACCGACGCCGC
GCACCCGGGTGGCGGAGGACTGAACGACATCTTCGAGGCTCAGAAAATCGAATGGCACGAACATCACCAT
CACCATCACCATCACCATTAAGGCCGGCCTGTAGTCACTGGCACAACGCGTTACCCGGTAAGCCAATCGG
GTATACACGGTCGTCATACTGCAGACAGGGTTCTTCTACTTTGCAAGATAGTCTTGAGTAGTAAAATAAA
TAGATAGAGAAAATCAGCCTCGACTGTGCCTTCTAGTTGCCAGCCATCTGTTGTTTGCCCCTCCCCCGTG
CCTTCCTTGACCCTGGAAGGTGCCACTCCCACTGTCCTTTCCTAATAAAATGAGGAAATTGCATCACAAC
ACTCAACCCTATCTCGGTCTATTCTTTTGATTTATAAGGGATTTTGCCGATTTCGGCCTATTGGTTAAAA
AATGAGCTGATTTAACAAAAATTTAACGCGAATTAATTCTGTGGAATGTGTGTCAGTTAGGGTGTGGAAA
GTCCCCAGGCTCCCCAGCAGGCAGAAGTATGCAAAGCATGCATCTCAATTAGTCAGCAACCAGGTGTGGA
AAGTCCCCAGGCTCCCCAGCAGGCAGAAGTATGCAAAGCATGCATCTCAATTAGTCAGCAACCATAGTCC
CGCCCCTAACTCCGCCCATCCCGCCCCTAACTCCGCCCAGTTCCGCCCATTCTCCGCCCCATGGCTGACT
AATTTTTTTTATTTATGCAGAGGCCGAGGCCGCCTCTGCCTCTGAGCTATTCCAGAAGTAGTGAGGAGGC
TTTTTTGGAGGCCTAGGCTTTTGCAAAAAGCTCCCGGGAGCTTGTATATCCATTTTCGGATCTGATCAGC
ACGTGTTGACAATTAATCATCGGCATAGTATATCGGCATAGTATAATACGACAAGGTGAGGAACTAAACC
ATGACCGAGTACAAGCCCACGGTGCGCCTCGCCACCCGCGACGACGTCCCCAGGGCCGTACGCACCCTCG
CCGCCGCGTTCGCCGACTACCCCGCCACGCGCCACACCGTCGATCCGGACCGCCACATCGAGCGGGTCAC
CGAGCTGCAAGAACTCTTCCTCACGCGCGTCGGGCTCGACATCGGCAAGGTGTGGGTCGCGGACGACGGC
GCCGCGGTGGCGGTCTGGACCACGCCGGAGAGCGTCGAAGCGGGGGCGGTGTTCGCCGAGATCGGCCCGC
GCATGGCCGAGTTGAGCGGTTCCCGGCTGGCCGCGCAGCAACAGATGGAAGGCCTCCTGGCGCCGCACCG
GCCCAAGGAGCCCGCGTGGTTCCTGGCCACCGTCGGCGTCTCGCCCGACCACCAGGGCAAGGGTCTGGGC
AGCGCCGTCGTGCTCCCCGGAGTGGAGGCGGCCGAGCGCGCCGGGGTGCCCGCCTTCCTGGAGACATCCG
CGCCCCGCAACCTCCCCTTCTACGAGCGGCTCGGCTTCACCGTCACCGCCGACGTCGAGGTGCCCGAAGG
ACCGCGCACCTGGTGCATGACCCGCAAGCCCGGTGCCTGACACGTGCTACGAGATTTCGATTCCACCGCC
GCCTTCTATGAAAGGTTGGGCTTCGGAATCGTTTTCCGGGACGCCGGCTGGATGATCCTCCAGCGCGGGG
ATCTCATGCTGGAGTTCTTCGCCCACCCCAACTTGTTTATTGCAGCTTATAATGGTTACAAATAAAGCAA
TAGCATCACAAATTTCACAAATAAAGCATTTTTTTCACTGCATTCTAGTTGTGGTTTGTCCAAACTCATC
AATGTATCTTATCATGTCTGTATACCGTCGACCTCTAGCTAGAGCTTGGCGTAATCATGGTCATTACCAA
TGCTTAATCAGTGAGGCACCTATCTCAGCGATCTGTCTATTTCGTTCATCCATAGTTGCCTGACTCCCCG
TCGTGTAGATAACTACGATACGGGAGGGCTTACCATCTGGCCCCAGCGCTGCGATGATACCGCGAGAACC
ACGCTCACCGGCTCCGGATTTATCAGCAATAAACCAGCCAGCCGGAAGGGCCGAGCGCAGAAGTGGTCCT
GCAACTTTATCCGCCTCCATCCAGTCTATTAATTGTTGCCGGGAAGCTAGAGTAAGTAGTTCGCCAGTTA
ATAGTTTGCGCAACGTTGTTGCCATCGCTACAGGCATCGTGGTGTCACGCTCGTCGTTTGGTATGGCTTC
ATTCAGCTCCGGTTCCCAACGATCAAGGCGAGTTACATGATCCCCCATGTTGTGCAAAAAAGCGGTTAGC
TCCTTCGGTCCTCCGATCGTTGTCAGAAGTAAGTTGGCCGCAGTGTTATCACTCATGGTTATGGCAGCAC
TGCATAATTCTCTTACTGTCATGCCATCCGTAAGATGCTTTTCTGTGACTGGTGAGTACTCAACCAAGTC
ATTCTGAGAATAGTGTATGCGGCGACCGAGTTGCTCTTGCCCGGCGTCAATACGGGATAATACCGCGCCA
CATAGCAGAACTTTAAAAGTGCTCATCATTGGAAAACGTTCTTCGGGGCGAAAACTCTCAAGGATCTTAC
CGCTGTTGAGATCCAGTTCGATGTAACCCACTCGTGCACCCAACTGATCTTCAGCATCTTTTACTTTCAC
CAGCGTTTCTGGGTGAGCAAAAACAGGAAGGCAAAATGCCGCAAAAAAGGGAATAAGGGCGACACGGAAA
TGTTGAATACTCATATTCTTCCTT
