>Addgene plasmid #157374 | pD649-HAsp-ROR1-COMP5AP-AviTag-9xHis | depositor partial sequence | sequence record 303858 | insert (extracellular domain)
CAAGAAACAGAGCTGTCTGTGTCTGCCGAGCTGGTGCCTACCAGCAGCTGGAATATCAGCAGCGAGCTGA
ACAAGGACAGCTACCTGACACTGGACGAGCCCATGAACAACATCACCACCAGCCTGGGACAGACCGCCGA
GCTGCACTGTAAAGTGTCCGGCAATCCTCCTCCTACCATCCGGTGGTTCAAGAACGATGCCCCTGTGGTG
CAAGAGCCCAGACGGCTGAGCTTCAGAAGCACCATCTACGGCAGCAGACTGCGGATCAGAAACCTGGACA
CCACCGACACCGGCTACTTCCAGTGTGTGGCCACCAACGGCAAAGAAGTGGTGTCTAGCACCGGCGTGCT
GTTCGTGAAGTTTGGCCCTCCTCCAACCGCCTCTCCTGGCTACTCTGACGAGTACGAAGAGGACGGCTTC
TGCCAGCCTTACCGGGGAATTGCCTGCGCCAGATTCATCGGCAACCGGACCGTGTACATGGAAAGCCTGC
ACATGCAGGGCGAGATCGAGAACCAGATCACCGCCGCCTTTACCATGATCGGCACAAGCAGCCACCTGAG
CGACAAGTGCAGCCAGTTCGCCATTCCTAGCCTGTGCCACTACGCCTTTCCATACTGCGACGAGACAAGC
AGCGTGCCCAAGCCTAGAGATCTGTGCAGAGATGAGTGCGAGATCCTGGAAAACGTGCTGTGCCAGACCG
AGTACATCTTCGCCCGCAGCAACCCCATGATCCTGATGAGACTGAAGCTGCCCAACTGCGAGGACCTGCC
TCAGCCTGAATCTCCTGAAGCCGCCAATTGCATCCGGATCGGCATCCCTATGGCCGATCCTATCAACAAG
AACCACAAGTGCTACAACAGCACAGGCGTGGACTACAGAGGCACCGTGTCCGTGACAAAGTCCGGCAGAC
AGTGCCAGCCATGGAACAGCCAGTATCCTCACACACACACCTTCACAGCCCTGCGGTTCCCTGAGCTGAA
TGGCGGCCACAGCTACTGCAGAAACCCCGGCAATCAGAAAGAGGCCCCTTGGTGCTTCACCCTGGACGAG
AACTTCAAGAGCGACCTGTGCGACATCCCCGCCTGCGATAGCAAGGACTCCAAAGAAAAGAACAAGATGG
AAATCCTGTAT
